Addgene plasmid #22237: peCALWY-5
Depositing lab: Maarten Merkx. Depositing organization: Technische Universiteit Eindhoven. Publication: Genetically encoded FRET sensors to monitor intracellular Zn(2+) homeostasis. Vinkenborg JL, Nicolson TJ, Bellomo EA, Koay MS, Rutter GA, Merkx M. Nat Methods. 2009 Oct;6(10):737-40. doi: 10.1038/nmeth.1368. PubMed 19718032.
Backbone
  Vector backbone: pCMV (Clontech)
  Backbone size w/o insert (bp): 3900
  Vector type: Mammalian Expression
  Selectable markers: Neomycin (select with G418)
Growth in bacteria
  Bacterial resistance: Kanamycin, 50 μg/mL
  Growth temperature: 37°C
  Growth strain: DH5alpha
  Growth instructions: E.coli nova blue LB culture medium 30 ug/ml kanamycin Culture overnight, 37 C/250 rpm
  Copy number: High Copy
Gene/Insert
  Gene/Insert name: eCALWY-5 Zn(II) sensor
  Species: H. sapiens (human); GFP's
  Insert size (bp): 2100
  Mutation: C416S mutation identical to peCALWY-4, but linker consists of 5 GGSGGS repeats
  Entrez Gene: ATOX1 (a.k.a. ATX1, HAH1)
  Cloning method: Restriction Enzyme; 5′ cloning site NheI (not destroyed); 3′ cloning site NotI (not destroyed)
  Sequencing primers: 5′ CMV promotor; 3′ CMV terminator
Terms and licenses: Academic/Nonprofit Terms; Industry Terms: Not Available to Industry
How to cite: peCALWY-5 was a gift from Maarten Merkx (Addgene plasmid # 22237 ; http://n2t.net/addgene:22237 ; RRID:Addgene_22237)
