[The description below was written by a language model from this plasmid's Addgene catalogue record.]
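Description:
peCALWY-5 is a mammalian expression plasmid built on a Clontech pCMV-type backbone of about 3.9 kb, carrying a roughly 2.1 kb insert that encodes eCALWY-5, a genetically encoded FRET sensor for Zn(II). The plasmid is maintained at high copy in E. coli under kanamycin selection. It also provides a neomycin resistance marker, so transfected mammalian cells can be selected with G418. The insert sits between NheI and NotI sites, both of which were preserved. The backbone name and the CMV sequencing primers listed in the record indicate that a CMV promoter drives expression, although no feature table is available to confirm the exact regulatory elements, origin or polyadenylation signal.

The sensor is a single-chain fusion that combines human metal-binding sequence with GFP-derived fluorescent proteins. The record links the human sequence to ATOX1, a copper chaperone. The record does not name the specific fluorescent protein variants or any further binding domains. In sensors of this kind, zinc binding changes the conformation of the protein. This alters the distance or orientation between the donor and acceptor fluorophores and so shifts the ratio of their emissions. eCALWY-5 carries the same C416S substitution as the related construct peCALWY-4 but differs in its flexible linker, which consists of five GGSGGS repeats. Such changes to the binding residues and linker length are typical ways of producing a series of variants with different sensor properties. According to the associated publication, the construct is intended for ratiometric imaging of intracellular Zn(II) homeostasis in living mammalian cells.
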