>Addgene plasmid #22237 | peCALWY-5 | addgene partial sequence | sequence record 28120 | 22237 with ATOX-F (aggctgtgctgaagctgtct)
TTAGTATGACNTTGACCTGCCCAACAAGAAGGNCTGCATTGAATCTGAGCACAGCATGGACACTCTGCTT
GCAACCCTGAAGAAAACAGGAAAGACTGTTTCCTACCTTGGCCTTGAGCTCATTCGTGGCGGATCCGGCG
GAAGCGGCGGATCCGGCGGTAGCGGCGGATCCGGCGGCTCCGGCGGATCCGGCGGCAGCGGCGGATCCGG
GGGTCCGCGGATGCAGGGCACATGCAGTACCACTCTGATTGCCATTGCCGGCATGACCTGTGCATCCAGT
GTCCATTCCATTGAAGGCATGATCTCCCAACTGGAAGGGGTGCAGCAAATATCGGTGTCTTTGGCCGAAG
GGACTGCAACAGTTCTTTATAATCCCGCTGTAATTAGCCCAGAAGAACTCAGAGCTGCTATAGAAGACAT
GGGATTTGAGGCTTCAGTCTCGGTACCCATGGTGAGCAAGGGCGAGGAGCTGTTCACCGGGGTGGTGCCC
ATCCTGGTCGAGCTGGACGGCGACGTAAACGGCCACAAGTTCAGCGTGTCCGGCGAGGGCGAGGGCGATG
CCACCTACGGCAAGCTGACCCTGAAGTTCATCTGCACCACCGGCAAGCTGCCCGTGCCCTGGCCCACCCT
CGTGACCACCTTCGGCTACGGCCTGATGTGCTTCGCCCGCTACCCCGACCACATGAAGCAGCACGACTTC
TTCAAGTCCGCCATGCCCGAANGCTACGTCCAGGAGCGCACCATCTTCTTCAAGGACGACGGCANCTACA
AGACCCGCGCCGANGTGAAGTTCGAGGGCGACACCCTGGTGAACCGCATCGAGCTGAAGGGCATCGACTT
CAAGGAGGACGGCAACATCCTGGGGCACAAGCTTGAGTACAACTACAACAGCCACAACGTCTAT
